Addgene plasmid #48353: pDONR P2R-P3-ECFP
Purpose: Contributes the coding sequence for ECFP as the 3’-module during MultiSite Gateway-cloning of chimeric cDNAs encoding three-part fusion proteins.
Depositing lab: Anna Planas & Tomas Santalucia. Depositing organization: Instituto de Investigaciones Biomedicas Agusto Pi i Sunyer. Publication: A plasmid toolkit for cloning chimeric cDNAs encoding customized fusion proteins into any Gateway destination expression vector. Buj R, Iglesias N, Planas AM, Santalucia T. BMC Mol Biol. 2013 Aug 20;14(1):18. doi: 10.1186/1471-2199-14-18. PubMed 23957834.
Backbone
  Vector backbone: pDONRP2R-P3
  Backbone manufacturer: Life Technologies/Invitrogen
  Backbone size w/o insert (bp): 2651
  Total vector size (bp): 3359
  Vector type: Gateway entry vector
Growth in bacteria
  Bacterial resistance: Kanamycin, 50 μg/mL
  Growth temperature: 37°C
  Growth strain: Top10
  Copy number: High Copy
Gene/Insert
  Gene/Insert name: ECFP
  Species: Synthetic; Aequorea victoria
  Insert size (bp): 708
  Mutation: Contains a stop codon.
  Promoter: none
  Cloning method: Gateway Cloning
  Sequencing primers: 5′ M13 forward (-20); 3′ M13 reverse
Resource information
  A portion of this plasmid was derived from a plasmid made by: Addgene plasmid 18673, pYIC
Terms and licenses: Academic/Nonprofit Terms; Industry Terms: Not Available to Industry
How to cite: pDONR P2R-P3-ECFP was a gift from Anna Planas & Tomas Santalucia (Addgene plasmid # 48353 ; http://n2t.net/addgene:48353 ; RRID:Addgene_48353)
