[The description below was written by a language model from this plasmid's Addgene catalogue record and the feature table of its GenBank file.]
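Description:
pDONR P2R-P3-ECFP is a Gateway entry clone built in the commercial pDONR P2R-P3 donor backbone. It supplies the enhanced cyan fluorescent protein (ECFP) coding sequence as the 3' module in MultiSite Gateway assembly. The 3359 bp circular plasmid is propagated in E. coli from a high-copy ColE1/pUC-type origin and is selected with kanamycin through an aminoglycoside phosphotransferase (KanR) gene. The rrnB T1 and T2 transcription terminators lie upstream of the recombination cassette, where they limit read-through transcription from the backbone into the insert.

The payload is a mammalian codon-optimized ECFP open reading frame of roughly 0.7 kb, an engineered derivative of the Aequorea victoria fluorescent protein. It is flanked by attR2 on one side and attL3 on the other. These sites are the product of recombining an attB2r/attB3-flanked fragment into the donor vector, and they dictate that the module occupies the third, most downstream position when combined with a 5' entry clone, a middle entry clone and a destination vector in an LR Clonase reaction. Because ECFP becomes the C-terminal part of the resulting three-part fusion protein, the insert carries its own stop codon. The entry clone has no promoter driving the insert, so expression depends on the destination vector chosen. A T7 promoter annotated beyond attL3 is a backbone element and points towards the insert on the complementary strand. M13 forward and reverse primer sites bracket the cassette for sequence verification. The plasmid belongs to a toolkit for building chimeric cDNAs encoding customized fusion proteins in any Gateway destination expression vector, and part of it was derived from an earlier plasmid, pYIC.
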