LOCUS       Exported 3359 bp ds-DNA circular SYN 12-MAY-2021
DEFINITION  Contributes the coding sequence for ECFP as the 3'-module during
            MultiSite Gateway-cloning of chimeric cDNAs encoding three-part
            fusion proteins..
ACCESSION   .
VERSION     .
KEYWORDS    pDONR P2R-P3-ECFP
SOURCE      synthetic DNA construct
  ORGANISM  synthetic DNA construct
REFERENCE   1 (bases 1 to 3359)
  AUTHORS   Buj R, Iglesias N, Planas AM, Santalucia T
  TITLE     A plasmid toolkit for cloning chimeric cDNAs encoding customized
            fusion proteins into any Gateway destination expression vector.
  JOURNAL   BMC Mol Biol. 2013 Aug 20;14(1):18. doi: 10.1186/1471-2199-14-18.
  PUBMED    23957834
REFERENCE   2 (bases 1 to 3359)
  AUTHORS   .
  TITLE     Direct Submission
  JOURNAL   Exported May 12, 2021 from SnapGene Server 1.1.58
            http://www.snapgene.com
FEATURES             Location/Qualifiers
     source          1..3359
                     /organism="synthetic DNA construct"
                     /mol_type="other DNA"
     primer_bind     92..109
                     /label=L4440
                     /note="L4440 vector, forward primer"
     terminator      268..295
                     /label=rrnB T2 terminator
                     /note="transcription terminator T2 from the E. coli rrnB
                     gene"
     terminator      387..473
                     /gene="Escherichia coli rrnB"
                     /label=rrnB T1 terminator
                     /note="transcription terminator T1 from the E. coli rrnB
                     gene"
     primer_bind     522..544
                     /label=M13/pUC Forward
                     /note="In lacZ gene"
     primer_bind     536..553
                     /label=M13 Forward
                     /note="In lacZ gene. Also called M13-F20 or M13 (-21)
                     Forward"
     primer_bind     537..553
                     /label=M13 fwd
                     /note="common sequencing primer, one of multiple similar
                     variants"
     protein_bind    complement(624..748)
                     /gene="mutant version of attR"
                     /label=attR2
                     /bound_moiety="LR Clonase(TM)"
                     /note="recombination site for the Gateway(R) LR reaction"
     CDS             750..1466
                     /codon_start=1
                     /product="enhanced CFP"
                     /label=ECFP
                     /note="mammalian codon-optimized"
                     /translation="MVSKGEELFTGVVPILVELDGDVNGHKFSVSGEGEGDATYGKLTL
                     KFICTTGKLPVPWPTLVTTLTWGVQCFSRYPDHMKQHDFFKSAMPEGYVQERTIFFKDD
                     GNYKTRAEVKFEGDTLVNRIELKGIDFKEDGNILGHKLEYNYISHNVYITADKQKNGIK
                     ANFKIRHNIEDGSVQLADHYQQNTPIGDGPVLLPDNHYLSTQSALSKDPNEKRDHMVLL
                     EFVTAAGITLGMDELY"
     primer_bind     complement(795..816)
                     /label=EGFP-N
                     /note="EGFP, reverse primer"
     primer_bind     complement(1056..1075)
                     /label=EXFP-R
                     /note="For distinguishing EGFP variants, reverse primer"
     primer_bind     1403..1424
                     /label=EGFP-C
                     /note="EGFP, forward primer"
     protein_bind    complement(1468..1563)
                     /gene="mutant version of attL"
                     /label=attL3
                     /bound_moiety="LR Clonase(TM)"
                     /note="recombination site for the Gateway(R) LR reaction"
     primer_bind     complement(1600..1619)
                     /label=T7
                     /note="T7 promoter, forward primer"
     promoter        complement(1601..1619)
                     /label=T7 promoter
                     /note="promoter for bacteriophage T7 RNA polymerase"
     primer_bind     complement(1624..1640)
                     /label=M13 rev
                     /note="common sequencing primer, one of multiple similar
                     variants"
     primer_bind     complement(1624..1640)
                     /label=M13 Reverse
                     /note="In lacZ gene. Also called M13-rev"
     primer_bind     complement(1742..1761)
                     /label=pENTR-R
                     /note="pENTR vectors, reverse primer"
     CDS             1753..2562
                     /codon_start=1
                     /gene="aph(3')-Ia"
                     /product="aminoglycoside phosphotransferase"
                     /label=KanR
                     /note="confers resistance to kanamycin in bacteria or G418
                     (Geneticin(R)) in eukaryotes"
                     /translation="MSHIQRETSRPRLNSNMDADLYGYKWARDNVGQSGATIYRLYGKP
                     DAPELFLKHGKGSVANDVTDEMVRLNWLTEFMPLPTIKHFIRTPDDAWLLTTAIPGKTA
                     FQVLEEYPDSGENIVDALAVFLRRLHSIPVCNCPFNSDRVFRLAQAQSRMNNGLVDASD
                     FDDERNGWPVEQVWKEMHKLLPFSPDSVVTHGDFSLDNLIFDEGKLIGCIDVGRVGIAD
                     RYQDLAILWNCLGEFSPSLQKRLFQKYGIDNPDMNKLQFHLMLDEFF"
     primer_bind     complement(1820..1839)
                     /label=Kan-R
                     /note="Kanamycin resistance gene, reverse primer"
     rep_origin      2709..3297
                     /direction=RIGHT
                     /label=ori
                     /note="high-copy-number ColE1/pMB1/pBR322/pUC origin of
                     replication"
     primer_bind     3198..3217
                     /label=pBR322ori-F
                     /note="pBR322 origin, forward primer"
ORIGIN
        1 ctttcctgcg ttatcccctg attctgtgga taaccgtatt accgcctttg agtgagctga
       61 taccgctcgc cgcagccgaa cgaccgagcg cagcgagtca gtgagcgagg aagcggaaga
      121 gcgcccaata cgcaaaccgc ctctccccgc gcgttggccg attcattaat gcagctggca
      181 cgacaggttt cccgactgga aagcgggcag tgagcgcaac gcaattaata cgcgtaccgc
      241 tagccaggaa gagtttgtag aaacgcaaaa aggccatccg tcaggatggc cttctgctta
      301 gtttgatgcc tggcagttta tggcgggcgt cctgcccgcc accctccggg ccgttgcttc
      361 acaacgttca aatccgctcc cggcggattt gtcctactca ggagagcgtt caccgacaaa
      421 caacagataa aacgaaaggc ccagtcttcc gactgagcct ttcgttttat ttgatgcctg
      481 gcagttccct actctcgcgt taacgctagc atggatgttt tcccagtcac gacgttgtaa
      541 aacgacggcc agtcttaagc tcgggccctg cagctctaga gctcgaattc tacaggtcac
      601 taataccatc taagtagttg gttcatagtg actgcatatg ttgtgtttta cagtattatg
      661 tagtctgttt tttatgcaaa atctaattta atatattgat atttatatca ttttacgttt
      721 ctcgttcaac tttcttgtac aaagtggaca tggtgagcaa gggcgaggag ctgttcaccg
      781 gggtggtgcc catcctggtc gagctggacg gcgacgtaaa cggccacaag ttcagcgtgt
      841 ccggcgaggg cgagggcgat gccacctacg gcaagctgac cctgaagttc atctgcacca
      901 ccggcaagct gcccgtgccc tggcccaccc tcgtgaccac cctgacctgg ggcgtgcagt
      961 gcttcagccg ctaccccgac cacatgaagc agcacgactt cttcaagtcc gccatgcccg
     1021 aaggctacgt ccaggagcgc accatcttct tcaaggacga cggcaactac aagacccgcg
     1081 ccgaggtgaa gttcgagggc gacaccctgg tgaaccgcat cgagctgaag ggcatcgact
     1141 tcaaggagga cggcaacatc ctggggcaca agctggagta caactacatc agccacaacg
     1201 tctatatcac cgccgacaag cagaagaacg gcatcaaggc caacttcaag atccgccaca
     1261 acatcgagga cggcagcgtg cagctcgccg accactacca gcagaacacc cccatcggcg
     1321 acggccccgt gctgctgccc gacaaccact acctgagcac ccagtccgcc ctgagcaaag
     1381 accccaacga gaagcgcgat cacatggtcc tgctggagtt cgtgaccgcc gccgggatca
     1441 ctctcggcat ggacgagctg tactaaacaa ctttattata caaagttggc attataaaaa
     1501 agcattgctt atcaatttgt tgcaacgaac aggtcactat cagtcaaaat aaaatcatta
     1561 tttggagctc catggtagcg ttaacgcggc cgcgatatcc cctatagtga gtcgtattac
     1621 atggtcatag ctgtttcctg gcagctctgg cccgtgtctc aaaatctctg atgttacatt
     1681 gcacaagata aaaatatatc atcatgaaca ataaaactgt ctgcttacat aaacagtaat
     1741 acaaggggtg ttatgagcca tattcaacgg gaaacgtcga ggccgcgatt aaattccaac
     1801 atggatgctg atttatatgg gtataaatgg gctcgcgata atgtcgggca atcaggtgcg
     1861 acaatctatc gcttgtatgg gaagcccgat gcgccagagt tgtttctgaa acatggcaaa
     1921 ggtagcgttg ccaatgatgt tacagatgag atggtcagac taaactggct gacggaattt
     1981 atgcctcttc cgaccatcaa gcattttatc cgtactcctg atgatgcatg gttactcacc
     2041 actgcgatcc ccggaaaaac agcattccag gtattagaag aatatcctga ttcaggtgaa
     2101 aatattgttg atgcgctggc agtgttcctg cgccggttgc attcgattcc tgtttgtaat
     2161 tgtcctttta acagcgatcg cgtatttcgt ctcgctcagg cgcaatcacg aatgaataac
     2221 ggtttggttg atgcgagtga ttttgatgac gagcgtaatg gctggcctgt tgaacaagtc
     2281 tggaaagaaa tgcataaact tttgccattc tcaccggatt cagtcgtcac tcatggtgat
     2341 ttctcacttg ataaccttat ttttgacgag gggaaattaa taggttgtat tgatgttgga
     2401 cgagtcggaa tcgcagaccg ataccaggat cttgccatcc tatggaactg cctcggtgag
     2461 ttttctcctt cattacagaa acggcttttt caaaaatatg gtattgataa tcctgatatg
     2521 aataaattgc agtttcattt gatgctcgat gagtttttct aatcagaatt ggttaattgg
     2581 ttgtaacact ggcagagcat tacgctgact tgacgggacg gcgcaagctc atgaccaaaa
     2641 tcccttaacg tgagttacgc gtcgttccac tgagcgtcag accccgtaga aaagatcaaa
     2701 ggatcttctt gagatccttt ttttctgcgc gtaatctgct gcttgcaaac aaaaaaacca
     2761 ccgctaccag cggtggtttg tttgccggat caagagctac caactctttt tccgaaggta
     2821 actggcttca gcagagcgca gataccaaat actgtccttc tagtgtagcc gtagttaggc
     2881 caccacttca agaactctgt agcaccgcct acatacctcg ctctgctaat cctgttacca
     2941 gtggctgctg ccagtggcga taagtcgtgt cttaccgggt tggactcaag acgatagtta
     3001 ccggataagg cgcagcggtc gggctgaacg gggggttcgt gcacacagcc cagcttggag
     3061 cgaacgacct acaccgaact gagataccta cagcgtgagc attgagaaag cgccacgctt
     3121 cccgaaggga gaaaggcgga caggtatccg gtaagcggca gggtcggaac aggagagcgc
     3181 acgagggagc ttccaggggg aaacgcctgg tatctttata gtcctgtcgg gtttcgccac
     3241 ctctgacttg agcgtcgatt tttgtgatgc tcgtcagggg ggcggagcct atggaaaaac
     3301 gccagcaacg cggccttttt acggttcctg gccttttgct ggccttttgc tcacatgtt
//
