>Addgene plasmid #48353 | pDONR P2R-P3-ECFP | addgene partial sequence | sequence record 73011 | M13pUC-Fwd 5'-CCCAGTCACGACGTTGTAAAACG-3'
CAGCTCTAGAGCTCGAATTCTACAGGTCACTAATACCATCTAAGTAGTTGGTTCATAGTGACTGCATATG
TTGTGTTTTACAGTATTATGTAGTCTGTTTTTTATGCAAAATCTAATTTAATATATTGATATTTATATCA
TTTTACGTTTCTCGTTCAACTTTCTTGTACAAAGTGGACATGGTGAGCAAGGGCGAGGAGCTGTTCACCG
GGGTGGTGCCCATCCTGGTCGAGCTGGACGGCGACGTAAACGGCCACAAGTTCAGCGTGTCCGGCGAGGG
CGAGGGCGATGCCACCTACGGCAAGCTGACCCTGAAGTTCATCTGCACCACCGGCAAGCTGCCCGTGCCC
TGGCCCACCCTCGTGACCACCCTGACCTGGGGCGTGCAGTGCTTCAGCCGCTACCCCGACCACATGAAGC
AGCACGACTTCTTCAAGTCCGCCATGCCCGAAGGCTACGTCCAGGAGCGCACCATCTTCTTCAAGGACGA
CGGCAACTACAAGACCCGCGCCGAGGTGAAGTTCGAGGGCGACACCCTGGTGAACCGCATCGAGCTGAAG
GGCATCGACTTCAAGGAGGACGGCAACATCCTGGGGCACAAGCTGGAGTACAACTACATCAGCCACAACG
TCTATATCACCGCCGACAAGCAGAAGAACGGCATCAAGGCCAACTTCAAGATCCGCCACAACATCGAGGA
CGGCAGCGTGCAGCTCGCCGACCACTACCAGCAGAACACCCCCATCGGCGACGGCCCCGTGCTGCTGCCC
GACAACCACTACCTGAGCACCCAGTCCGCCCTGAGCAAAGACCCCAACGAGAAGCGCGATCACATGGTCC
TGCTGGAGTTCGTGACCGCCGCCGGGATCACTCTCGGCATGGACGA
